>Addgene plasmid #85491 | pCDNA3 ATP5O(5’UTR)-SL-FF | addgene full sequence | sequence record 169534 | Addgene NGS Result
GCTTCGCGATGTACGGGCCAGATATACGCGTTGACATTGATTATTGACTAGTTATTAATAGTAATCAATT
ACGGGGTCATTAGTTCATAGCCCATATATGGAGTTCCGCGTTACATAACTTACGGTAAATGGCCCGCCTG
GCTGACCGCCCAACGACCCCCGCCCATTGACGTCAATAATGACGTATGTTCCCATAGTAACGCCAATAGG
GACTTTCCATTGACGTCAATGGGTGGAGTATTTACGGTAAACTGCCCACTTGGCAGTACATCAAGTGTAT
CATATGCCAAGTACGCCCCCTATTGACGTCAATGACGGTAAATGGCCCGCCTGGCATTATGCCCAGTACA
TGACCTTATGGGACTTTCCTACTTGGCAGTACATCTACGTATTAGTCATCGCTATTACCATGGTGATGCG
GTTTTGGCAGTACATCAATGGGCGTGGATAGCGGTTTGACTCACGGGGATTTCCAAGTCTCCACCCCATT
GACGTCAATGGGAGTTTGTTTTGGCACCAAAATCAACGGGACTTTCCAAAATGTCGTAACAACTCCGCCC
CATTGACGCAAATGGGCGGTAGGCGTGTACGGTGGGAGGTCTATATAAGCAGAGCTCTCTGGCTAACTAG
AGAACCCACTGCTTACTGGCTTATCGAAATTAATACGACTCACTATAGGGAGACCCAAGCTAAGCTTGGG
AGAAGGTCCACCACGGCCGATATCACGGCCGTGGTGGACGGATCCAAATGGAAGACGCCAAAAACATAAA
GAAAGGCCCGGCGCCATTCTATCCTCTAGAGGATGGAACCGCTGGAGAGCAACTGCATAAGGCTATGAAG
AGATACGCCCTGGTTCCTGGAACAATTGCTTTTACAGATGCACATATCGAGGTGAACATCACGTACGCGG
AATACTTCGAAATGTCCGTTCGGTTGGCAGAAGCTATGAAACGATATGGGCTGAATACAAATCACAGAAT
CGTCGTATGCAGTGAAAACTCTCTTCAATTCTTTATGCCGGTGTTGGGCGCGTTATTTATCGGAGTTGCA
GTTGCGCCCGCGAACGACATTTATAATGAACGTGAATTGCTCAACAGTATGAACATTTCGCAGCCTACCG
TAGTGTTTGTTTCCAAAAAGGGGTTGCAAAAAATTTTGAACGTGCAAAAAAAATTACCAATAATCCAGAA
AATTATTATCATGGATTCTAAAACGGATTACCAGGGATTTCAGTCGATGTACACGTTCGTCACATCTCAT
CTACCTCCCGGTTTTAATGAATACGATTTTGTACCAGAGTCCTTTGATCGTGACAAAACAATTGCACTGA
TAATGAATTCCTCTGGATCTACTGGGTTACCTAAGGGTGTGGCCCTTCCGCATAGAACTGCCTGCGTCAG
ATTCTCGCATGCCAGAGATCCTATTTTTGGCAATCAAATCATTCCGGATACTGCGATTTTAAGTGTTGTT
CCATTCCATCACGGTTTTGGAATGTTTACTACACTCGGATATTTGATATGTGGATTTCGAGTCGTCTTAA
TGTATAGATTTGAAGAAGAGCTGTTTTTACGATCCCTTCAGGATTACAAAATTCAAAGTGCGTTGCTAGT
ACCAACCCTATTTTCATTCTTCGCCAAAAGCACTCTGATTGACAAATACGATTTATCTAATTTACACGAA
ATTGCTTCTGGGGGCGCACCTCTTTCGAAAGAAGTCGGGGAAGCGGTTGCAAAACGCTTCCATCTTCCAG
GGATACGACAAGGATATGGGCTCACTGAGACTACATCAGCTATTCTGATTACACCCGAGGGGGATGATAA
ACCGGGCGCGGTCGGTAAAGTTGTTCCATTTTTTGAAGCGAAGGTTGTGGATCTGGATACCGGGAAAACG
CTGGGCGTTAATCAGAGAGGCGAATTATGTGTCAGAGGACCTATGATTATGTCCGGTTATGTAAACAATC
CGGAAGCGACCAACGCCTTGATTGACAAGGATGGATGGCTACATTCTGGAGACATAGCTTACTGGGACGA
AGACGAACACTTCTTCATAGTTGACCGCTTGAAGTCTTTAATTAAATACAAAGGATATCAGGTGGCCCCC
GCTGAATTGGAATCGATATTGTTACAACACCCCAACATCTTCGACGCGGGCGTGGCAGGTCTTCCCGACG
ATGACGCCGGTGAACTTCCCGCCGCCGTTGTTGTTTTGGAGCACGGAAAGACGATGACGGAAAAAGAGAT
CGTGGATTACGTCGCCAGTCAAGTAACAACCGCGAAAAAGTTGCGCGGAGGAGTTGTGTTTGTGGACGAA
GTACCGAAAGGTCTTACCGGAAAACTCGACGCAAGAAAAATCAGAGAGATCCTCATAAAGGCCAAGAAGG
GCGGAAAGTCCAAATTGTAAAATGTAACTGTATTCAGCGATGACGAAATTCTTAGCTATTGTAATCCTCC
GAGGCCTCGAGCATGCATCTAGAGGGCCCTATTCTATAGTGTCACCTAAATGCTAGAGCTCGCTGATCAG
CCTCGACTGTGCCTTCTAGTTGCCAGCCATCTGTTGTTTGCCCCTCCCCCGTGCCTTCCTTGACCCTGGA
AGGTGCCACTCCCACTGTCCTTTCCTAATAAAATGAGGAAATTGCATCGCATTGTCTGAGTAGGTGTCAT
TCTATTCTGGGGGGTGGGGTGGGGCAGGACAGCAAGGGGGAGGATTGGGAAGACAATAGCAGGCATGCTG
GGGATGCGGTGGGCTCTATGGCTTCTGAGGCGGAAAGAACCAGCTGGGGCTCTAGGGGGTATCCCC
[124 nt withheld, positions 2797-2920]
C
[91 nt withheld, positions 2922-3012]
A
[49 nt withheld, positions 3014-3062]
CCTTTGACGTTGGAGTCCACGTTCTTT
[37 nt withheld, positions 3090-3126]
ACCCTATCTCGGTCTATTCTTTTGATTTATAAGGGATTTTGCCGATTTCGGCCTATTGGTTAAAAAATGA
GCTGATTTAACAAAAATTTAACGCGAATTAATTCTGTGGAATGTGTGTCAGTTAGGGTGTGGAAAGTCCC
CAGGCTCCCCAGCAGGCAGAAGTATGCAAAGCATGCATCTCAATTAGTCAGCAACCAGGTGTGGAAAGTC
CCCAGGCTCCCCAGCAGGCAGAAGTATGCAAAGCATGCATCTCAATTAGTCAGCAACCATAGTCCCGCCC
CTAACTCCGCCCATCCCGCCCCTAACTCCGCCCAGTTCCGCCCATTCTCCGCCCCATGGCTGACTAATTT
TTTTTATTTATGCAGAGGCCGAGGCCGCCTCTGCCTCTGAGCTATTCCAGAAGTAGTGAGGAGGCTTTTT
TGGAGGCCTAGGCTTTTGCAAAAAGCTCCCGGGAGCTTGTATATCCATTTTCGGATCTGATCAAGAGACA
GGATGAGGATCGTTTCGCATGATTGAACAAGATGGATTGCACGCAGGTTCTCCGGCCGCTTGGGTGGAGA
GGCTATTCGGCTATGACTGGGCACAACAGACAATCGGCTGCTCTGATGCCGCCGTGTTCCGGCTGTCAGC
GCAGGGGCGCCCGGTTCTTTTTGTCAAGACCGACCTGTCCGGTGCCCTGAATGAACTGCAGGACGAGGCA
GCGCGGCTATCGTGGCTGGCCACGACGGGCGTTCCTTGCGCAGCTGTGCTCGACGTTGTCACTGAAGCGG
GAAGGGACTGGCTGCTATTGGGCGAAGTGCCGGGGCAGGATCTCCTGTCATCTCACCTTGCTCCTGCCGA
GAAAGTATCCATCATGGCTGATGCAATGCGGCGGCTGCATACGCTTGATCCGGCTACCTGCCCATTCGAC
CACCAAGCGAAACATCGCATCGAGCGAGCACGTACTCGGATGGAAGCCGGTCTTGTCGATCAGGATGATC
TGGACGAAGAGCATCAGGGGCTCGCGCCAGCCGAACTGTTCGCCAGGCTCAAGGCGCGCATGCCCGACGG
CGAGGATCTCGTCGTGACCCATGGCGATGCCTGCTTGCCGAATATCATGGTGGAAAATGGCCGCTTTTCT
GGATTCATCGACTGTGGCCGGCTGGGTGTGGCGGACCGCTATCAGGACATAGCGTTGGCTACCCGTGATA
TTGCTGAAGAGCTTGGCGGCGAATGGGCTGACCGCTTCCTCGTGCTTTACGGTATCGCCGCTCCCGATTC
GCAGCGCATCGCCTTCTATCGCCTTCTTGACGAGTTCTTCTGAGCGGGACTCTGGGGTTCGAAATGACCG
ACCAAGCGACGCCCAACCTGCCATCACGAGATTTCGATTCCACCGCCGCCTTCTATGAAAGGTTGGGCTT
CGGAATCGTTTTCCGGGACGCCGGCTGGATGATCCTCCAGCGCGGGGATCTCATGCTGGAGTTCTTCGCC
CACCCCAACTTGTTTATTGCAGCTTATAATGGTTACAAATAAAGCAATAGCATCACAAATTTCACAAATA
AAGCATTTTTTTCACTGCATTCTAGTTGTGGTTTGTCCAAACTCATCAATGTATCTTATCATGTCTGTAT
ACCGTCGACCTCTAGCTAGAGCTTGGCGTAATCATGGTCATAGCTGTTTCCTGTGTGAAATTGTTATCCG
CTCACAATTCCACACAACATACGAGCCGGAAGCATAAAGTGTAAAGCCTGGGGTGCCTAATGAGTGAGCT
AACTCACATTAATTGCGTTGCGCTCACTGCCCGCTTTCCAGTCGGGAAACCTGTCGTGCCAGCTGCATTA
ATGAATCGGCCAACGCGCGGGGAGAGGCGGTTTGCGTATTGGGCGCTCTTCCGCTTCCTCGCTCACTGAC
TCGCTGCGCTCGGTCGTTCGGCTGCGGCGAGCGGTATCAGCTCACTCAAAGGCGGTAATACGGTTATCCA
CAGAATCAGGGGATAACGCAGGAAAGAACATGTGAGCAAAAGGCCAGCAAAAGGCCAGGAACCGTAAAAA
GGCCGCGTTGCTGGCGTTTTTCCATAGGCTCCGCCCCCCTGACGAGCATCACAAAAATCGACGCTCAAGT
CAGAGGTGGCGAAACCCGACAGGACTATAAAGATACCAGGCGTTTCCCCCTGGAAGCTCCCTCGTGCGCT
CTCCTGTTCCGACCCTGCCGCTTACCGGATACCTGTCCGCCTTTCTCCCTTCGGGAAGCGTGGCGCTTTC
TCATAGCTCACGCTGTAGGTATCTCAGTTCGGTGTAGGTCGTTCGCTCCAAGCTGGGCTGTGTGCACGAA
CCCCCCGTTCAGCCCGACCGCTGCGCCTTATCCGGTAACTATCGTCTTGAGTCCAACCCGGTAAGACACG
ACTTATCGCCACTGGCAGCAGCCACTGGTAACAGGATTAGCAGAGCGAGGTATGTAGGCGGTGCTACAGA
GTTCTTGAAGTGGTGGCCTAACTACGGCTACACTAGAAGAACAGTATTTGGTATCTGCGCTCTGCTGAAG
CCAGTTACCTTCGGAAAAAGAGTTGGTAGCTCTTGATCCGGCAAACAAACCACCGCTGGTAGCGGTGGTT
TTTTTGTTTGCAAGCAGCAGATTACGCGCAGAAAAAAAGGATCTCAAGAAGATCCTTTGATCTTTTCTAC
GGGGTCTGACGCTCAGTGGAACGAAAACTCACGTTAAGGGATTTTGGTCATGAGATTATCAAAAAGGATC
TTCACCTAGATCCTTTTAAATTAAAAATGAAGTTTTAAATCAATCTAAAGTATATATGAGTAAACTTGGT
CTGACAGTTACCAATGCTTAATCAGTGAGGCACCTATCTCAGCGATCTGTCTATTTCGTTCATCCATAGT
TGCCTGACTCCCCGTCGTGTAGATAACTACGATACGGGAGGGCTTACCATCTGGCCCCAGTGCTGCAATG
ATACCGCGAGACCCACGCTCACCGGCTCCAGATTTATCAGCAATAAACCAGCCAGCCGGAAGGGCCGAGC
GCAGAAGTGGTCCTGCAACTTTATCCGCCTCCATCCAGTCTATTAATTGTTGCCGGGAAGCTAGAGTAAG
TAGTTCGCCAGTTAATAGTTTGCGCAACGTTGTTGCCATTGCTACAGGCATCGTGGTGTCACGCTCGTCG
TTTGGTATGGCTTCATTCAGCTCCGGTTCCCAACGATCAAGGCGAGTTACATGATCCCCCATGTTGTGCA
AAAAAGCGGTTAGCTCCTTCGGTCCTCCGATCGTTGTCAGAAGTAAGTTGGCCGCAGTGTTATCACTCAT
GGTTATGGCAGCACTGCATAATTCTCTTACTGTCATGCCATCCGTAAGATGCTTTTCTGTGACTGGTGAG
TACTCAACCAAGTCATTCTGAGAATAGTGTATGCGGCGACCGAGTTGCTCTTGCCCGGCGTCAATACGGG
ATAATACCGCGCCACATAGCAGAACTTTAAAAGTGCTCATCATTGGAAAACGTTCTTCGGGGCGAAAACT
CTCAAGGATCTTACCGCTGTTGAGATCCAGTTCGATGTAACCCACTCGTGCACCCAACTGATCTTCAGCA
TCTTTTACTTTCACCAGCGTTTCTGGGTGAGCAAAAACAGGAAGGCAAAATGCCGCAAAAAAGGGAATAA
GGGCGACACGGAAATGTTGAATACTCATACTCTTCCTTTTTCAATATTATTGAAGCATTTATCAGGGTTA
TTGTCTCATGAGCGGATACATATTTGAATGTATTTAGAAAAATAAACAAATAGGGGTTCCGCGCACATTT
CCCCGAAAAGTGCCACCTGACGTCGACGGATCGGGAGATCTCCCGATCCCCTATGGTGCACTCTCAGTAC
AATCTGCTCTGATGCCGCATAGTTAAGCCAGTATCTGCTCCCTGCTTGTGTGTTGGAGGTCGCTGAGTAG
TGCGCGAGCAAAATTTAAGCTACAACAAGGCAAGGCTTGACCGACAATTGCATGAAGAATCTGCTTAGGG
TTAGGCGTTTTGCGCT
Features (pLannotate 1.2.2; 21 found; start..end, strand, type, name):
     33..412     +  enhancer       CMV enhancer: human cytomegalovirus immediate early enhancer
    413..616     +  promoter       CMV promoter: human cytomegalovirus (CMV) immediate early promoter
    612..645     +  LTR            5' LTR (truncated) (fragment): truncated 5' long terminal repeat (LTR) from HIV-1
    661..679     +  promoter       T7 promoter: promoter for bacteriophage T7 RNA polymerase
    748..2397    +  CDS            LUCI_PHOPY: Experimental evidence at protein level: Swiss-Prot protein existence level 1. Produces green light with a wavelength of 562 nm. From Photinus pyralis (Common eastern firefly) (Lampyris pyralis).
   2483..2501    -  promoter       SP6 promoter: promoter for bacteriophage SP6 RNA polymerase
   2527..2751    +  polyA_signal   bGH poly(A) signal: bovine growth hormone polyadenylation signal
   2755..2776    +  promoter       SV40 promoter (fragment): SV40 enhancer and early promoter
   2797..3225    +  rep_origin     f1 ori (sequence partly withheld): f1 bacteriophage origin of replication; arrow indicates direction of (+) strand synthesis
   3239..3568    +  promoter       SV40 promoter: SV40 enhancer and early promoter
   3635..4426    +  CDS            neo: KKA2_KLEPN - Also known as kan, nptII. Experimental evidence at protein level: Swiss-Prot protein existence level 1. Resistance to kanamycin, neomycin, paromomycin, ribostamycin, butirosin and gentamicin B. From Klebsiella pneumoniae.
   4450..4608    +  CDS            ble (fragment): BLE_KLEPN - Experimental evidence at protein level: Swiss-Prot protein existence level 1. Binding protein with a strong affinity to the bleomycin family of antibiotics. Binds to CL990; an antimitotic-antibiotic compound. From Klebsiella pneumoniae.
   4603..4724    +  polyA_signal   SV40 poly(A) signal: SV40 polyadenylation signal
   4797..4813    -  protein_bind   lac operator: The lac repressor binds to the lac operator to inhibit transcription in E. coli. This inhibition can be relieved by adding lactose or isopropyl-β-D-thiogalactopyranoside (IPTG). lac repressor encoded by lacI
   4821..4851    -  promoter       lac promoter: promoter for the E. coli lac operon
   4866..4887    -  protein_bind   CAP binding site: CAP binding activates transcription in the presence of cAMP. E. coli catabolite activator protein
   4900..4992    -  CDS            lacI (fragment): lac repressor; lacI; The lac repressor binds to the lac operator to inhibit transcription in E. coli. This inhibition can be relieved by adding lactose or isopropyl-β-D-thiogalactopyranoside (IPTG).
   5175..5763    -  rep_origin     ori: high-copy-number ColE1/pMB1/pBR322/pUC origin of replication
   5934..6794    -  CDS            AmpR: β-lactamase; bla; confers resistance to ampicillin, carbenicillin, and related antibiotics
   6795..6899    -  promoter       AmpR promoter: bla
   6958..7010    -  misc_feature   bom (fragment): basis of mobility region from pBR322
