[The description below was written by a language model from this plasmid's Addgene catalogue record and pLannotate feature annotations shown in this document.]
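Description:
pCDNA3 ATP5O(5'UTR)-SL-FF is a mammalian expression and luciferase reporter plasmid built on a pCDNA3 backbone that already carries firefly luciferase. It is propagated in E. coli from a high-copy ColE1/pUC-type origin under ampicillin selection (AmpR, β-lactamase). An f1 origin is also present. For mammalian cells, an SV40 early promoter drives a neomycin/kanamycin phosphotransferase gene followed by an SV40 polyadenylation signal, which would allow G418 selection of stable transfectants. The catalogue lists a total size of 7,042 bp, whereas the sequenced record behind the feature table is 7,132 nt, a small discrepancy the record does not explain.

The reporter unit consists of the CMV immediate-early enhancer and promoter, a T7 promoter, and then the Photinus pyralis firefly luciferase coding sequence, terminated by the bovine growth hormone poly(A) signal, with an SP6 promoter in reverse orientation downstream of the ORF. The catalogued insert is a 42 bp element comprising the short 5'UTR of human ATP5O (ATP5PO, the OSCP subunit of mitochondrial ATP synthase) followed by a stem-loop. It is not annotated separately, but it would lie in the unannotated interval between the T7 promoter and the luciferase start. A short match annotated as a truncated HIV-1 LTR fragment sits at the promoter boundary, and the record does not account for it.

Because the transcript leader is defined by the ATP5O 5'UTR plus added secondary structure, luciferase output reports how these 5'UTR features affect translation. The associated publication title concerns 5'UTR features that define modes of translation of mTOR-sensitive mRNAs, which suggests use in transfection-based translation reporter assays.
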