Addgene plasmid #85491: pCDNA3 ATP5O(5’UTR)-SL-FF
Purpose: Firefly luciferase under the control of ATP5O 5'UTR followed by a stem-loop
Depositing lab: Ivan Topisirovic. Depositing organization: Lady Davis Institute for Medical Research. Publication: nanoCAGE reveals 5' UTR features that define specific modes of translation of functionally related MTOR-sensitive mRNAs. Gandin V, Masvidal L, Hulea L, Gravel SP, Cargnello M, McLaughlan S, Cai Y, Balanathan P, Morita M, Rajakumar A, Furic L, Pollak M, Porco JA Jr, St-Pierre J, Pelletier J, Larsson O, Topisirovic I. Genome Res. 2016 May;26(5):636-48. doi: 10.1101/gr.197566.115. Epub 2016 Mar 16. PubMed 26984228.
Backbone
  Vector backbone: pCDNA3 addgene #26612
  Backbone size w/o insert (bp): 7000
  Total vector size (bp): 7042
  Vector type: Mammalian Expression, Luciferase
Growth in bacteria
  Bacterial resistance: Ampicillin, 100 μg/mL
  Growth temperature: 37°C
  Growth strain: DH5alpha
  Copy number: High Copy
Gene/Insert
  Gene/Insert name: 5'UTR of ATP5O followed by stem loop
  Species: H. sapiens (human)
  Insert size (bp): 42
  GenBank ID: NM_001697.2
  Entrez Gene: ATP5PO (a.k.a. ATP5O, ATPO, HMC08D05, MC5DN7, OSCP)
  Tag / fusion protein: Firefly luciferase (C terminal on insert)
  Cloning method: Ligation Independent Cloning
  Sequencing primers: 5′ CMV
Terms and licenses: Academic/Nonprofit Terms; Industry Terms: Not Available to Industry
How to cite: pCDNA3 ATP5O(5’UTR)-SL-FF was a gift from Ivan Topisirovic (Addgene plasmid # 85491 ; http://n2t.net/addgene:85491 ; RRID:Addgene_85491)
