>Addgene plasmid #85491 | pCDNA3 ATP5O(5’UTR)-SL-FF | depositor partial sequence | sequence record 166952 | sequence with CMV_Fw, upstream of luciferase AUG
NNNNNNNNNNNNNNCNNNNNNNNNNNTANNNNAGANNNNCTGCTTACTGGCTTATCGAAATTAATACGAC
TCACTATAGGGAGACCCAAGCTAAGCTTGGGAGAAGGTCCACCACGGCCGATATCACGGCCGTGGTGGAC
GGATCCAAATGGAAGACGCCAAAAACATAAAGAAAGGCCCGGCGCCATTCTATCCTCTAGAGGATGGAAC
CGCTGGAGAGCAACTGCATAAGGCTATGAAGAGATACGCCCTGGTTCCTGGAACAATTGCTTTTACAGAT
GCACATATCGAGGTGAACATCACGTACGCGGAATACTTCGAAATGTCCGTTCGGTTGGCAGAAGCTATGA
AACGATATGGGCTGAATACAAATCACAGAATCGTCGTATGCAGTGAAAACTCTCTTCAATTCTTTATGCC
GGTGTTGGGCGCGTTATTTATCGGAGTTGCAGTTGCGCCCGCGAACGACATTTATAATGAACGTGAATTG
CTCAACAGTATGAACATTTCGCAGCCTACCGTAGTGTTTGTTTCCAAAAAGGGGTTGCAAAAAATTTTGA
ACGTGCAAAAAAAATTACCAATAATCCAGAAAATTATTATCATGGATTCTAAAACGGATTACCAGGGATT
TCAGTCGATGTACACGTTCGTCACATCTCATCTACCTCCCGGTTTTAATGAATACGATTTTGTACCAGAG
TCCTTTGATCGTGACAAAACAATTGCACTGATAATGAATTCCTCTGGATCTACTGGGTTACCTAAGGGTG
TGGCCCTTCCGCATAGAACTGCCTGCGTCAGNNNCTCGCATGCCAGNNNTCCTATTTTTGGCAATCAAAT
CATTCCGGNNACTGCGATTTTAAGTGTTGTTCCATTCCATCACGGTTTTGGAATGTTTACTACACTCGGN
NATTTGATATGTGGNNNNNNNGTNGNCTTAATGTATNNNNNTGANNNNNNNNNNNNNNNANNNTNNNNTN
AGNNNNNNNNNNNNCANANNNNNTTGCTAGTNCNAACCNNNNNNNCANN
